Addgene plasmid #227580: pCap-SG5-Hgy
Purpose: (Empty Backbone) Capture plasmid with hygromycin resistance and pSG5 replicon
Depositing lab: Chengzhang Fu. Depositing organization: Helmholtz-Institut für Pharmazeutische Forschung Saarland. Publication: Autologous DNA mobilization and multiplication expedite natural products discovery from bacteria. Xie F, Zhao H, Liu J, Yang X, Neuber M, Agrawal AA, Kaur A, Herrmann J, Kalinina OV, Wei X, Muller R, Fu C. Science. 2024 Dec 13;386(6727):eabq7333. doi: 10.1126/science.abq7333. Epub 2024 Dec 13. PubMed 39666857.
Backbone
  Vector backbone: pBAC2015, pGM1190, and pUC19
  Backbone size (bp): 9915
Growth in bacteria
  Bacterial resistance: Hygromycin, 200 μg/mL
  Growth temperature: 37°C
  Growth strain: DH5alpha
  Copy number: High Copy
Gene/Insert
  Cloning method: Gibson Cloning
Terms and licenses: Academic/Nonprofit Terms; Industry Terms: Not Available to Industry
How to cite: pCap-SG5-Hgy was a gift from Chengzhang Fu (Addgene plasmid # 227580 ; http://n2t.net/addgene:227580 ; RRID:Addgene_227580)
