[The description below was written by a language model from this plasmid's Addgene catalogue record and pLannotate feature annotations shown in this document.]
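Description:
pCap-SG5-Hgy is an empty-backbone "capture" plasmid, assembled by Gibson cloning from parts of pBAC2015, pGM1190 and pUC19, that works as an E. coli–Streptomyces shuttle vector. No insert is recorded. The catalogue describes it simply as a capture plasmid carrying hygromycin resistance and the pSG5 replicon. The associated publication concerns mobilizing and multiplying native bacterial DNA to speed natural product discovery, which suggests its role is to take up large genomic regions such as biosynthetic gene clusters. The record does not describe the capture mechanism, and no homology arms or recombination sites are annotated.

The feature table shows three replication systems. A BAC-type F plasmid module (oriV, ori2/oriS, repE, incC and the sopA, sopB and sopC partitioning functions, plus a resD fragment) supports stable maintenance of large DNA in E. coli. A pUC-type ColE1 origin accounts for the listed high copy number in DH5alpha. The pSG5 Rep gene from the Streptomyces ghanaensis plasmid provides autonomous replication in actinomycete hosts. An incP oriT allows conjugal transfer from a suitable E. coli donor strain. Selection relies on the hyg hygromycin phosphotransferase gene from Streptomyces hygroscopicus, usable in both hosts. The pUC-derived segment also carries AmpR with its own promoter, although the catalogue lists only hygromycin as the bacterial resistance. A cat promoter fragment lies just upstream of pSG5 rep.

The sequenced record is 11,858 nt, whereas the catalogue gives a backbone size of 9,915 bp, and the record does not explain this discrepancy.
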