Features (pLannotate 1.2.2; 15 found; start..end, strand, type, name):
      1..474     -  misc_feature   sopC: sopC; centromere-like partitioning region of the bacterial F plasmid
    547..1518    -  CDS            sopB: partitioning protein for the bacterial F plasmid; sopB
   1518..2693    -  CDS            sopA: partitioning protein for the bacterial F plasmid; sopA
   3019..3269    -  misc_feature   incC: incC; incompatibility region of the bacterial F plasmid
   3272..4027    -  CDS            repE: replication initiation protein for the bacterial F plasmid; repE
   4118..4337    -  rep_origin     ori2: secondary origin of replication for the bacterial F plasmid; also known as oriS
   4413..5023    -  rep_origin     oriV: origin of replication for the bacterial F plasmid
   5449..5793    -  CDS            resD (fragment): REDF_ECOLI - Also known as D. Protein inferred from homology: Swiss-Prot protein existence level 3. Acts as a repressor of transcription and as a site-specific resolvase that cleaves at the RfsF site. From Escherichia coli (strain K12).
   5909..5964    +  promoter       cat promoter (fragment): promoter of the E. coli cat gene encoding chloramphenicol acetyltransferase
   6102..7544    +  CDS            pSG5 Rep: replication initiator protein from the Streptomyces ghanaensis plasmid pSG5; rep
   8209..8315    -  oriT           oriT: incP origin of transfer
   8726..9721    +  CDS            hyg: KHYB_STRHY - Experimental evidence at protein level: Swiss-Prot protein existence level 1. The aminoglycoside phosphotransferases achieve inactivation of their antibiotic substrates by phosphorylation. From Streptomyces hygroscopicus.
  10024..10612   -  rep_origin     ori: high-copy-number ColE1/pMB1/pBR322/pUC origin of replication
  10783..11643   -  CDS            AmpR: β-lactamase; bla; confers resistance to ampicillin, carbenicillin, and related antibiotics
  11644..11748   -  promoter       AmpR promoter: bla
>Addgene plasmid #227580 | pCap-SG5-Hgy | addgene full sequence | sequence record 456389 | Addgene NGS Result
GACAATACAAGTGGGACCGTGGTCCCAGACCGATAATCAGACCGACAACACGAGTGGGATCGTGGTCCCA
GACTAATAATCAGACCGACGATACGAGTGGGACCGTGGTCCCAGACTAATAATCAGACCGACGATACGAG
TGGGACCGTGGTTCCAGACTAATAATCAGACCGACGATACGAGTGGGACCGTGGTCCCAGACTAATAATC
AGACCGACGATACGAGTGGGACCATGGTCCCAGACTAATAATCAGACCGACGATACGAGTGGGACCGTGG
TCCCAGTCTGATTATCAGACCGACGATACGAGTGGGACCGTGGTCCCAGACTAATAATCAGACCGACGAT
ACGAGTGGGACCGTGGTCCCAGACTAATAATCAGACCGACGATACGAGTGGGACCGTGGTCCCAGTCTGA
TTATCAGACCGACGATACAAGTGGAACAGTGGGCCCAGAGAGAATATTCAGGCCAGTTATGCTTTCTGGC
CTGTAACAAAGGACATTAAGTAAAGACAGATAAACGTAGACTAAAACGTGGTCGCATCAGGGTGCTGGCT
TTTCAAGTTCCTTAAGAATGGCCTCAATTTTCTCTATACACTCAGTTGGAACACGAGACCTGTCCAGGTT
AAGCACCATTTTATCGCCCTTATACAATACTGTCGCTCCAGGAGCAAACTGATGTCGTGAGCTTAAACTA
GTTCTTGATGCAGATGACGTTTTAAGCACAGAAGTTAAAAGAGTGATAACTTCTTCAGCTTCAAATATCA
CCCCAGCTTTTTTCTGCTCATGAAGGTTAGATGCCTGCTGCTTAAGTAATTCCTCTTTATCTGTAAAGGC
TTTTTGAAGTGCATCACCTGACCGGGCAGATAGTTCACCGGGGTGAGAAAAAAGAGCAACAACTGATTTA
GGCAATTTGGCGGTGTTGATACAGCGGGTAATAATCTTACGTGAAATATTTTCCGCATCAGCCAGCGCAG
AAATATTTCCAGCAAATTCATTCTGCAATCGGCTTGCATAACGCTGACCACGTTCATAAGCACTTGTTGG
GCGATAATCGTTACCCAATCTGGATAATGCAGCCATCTGCTCATCATCCAGCTCGCCAACCAGAACACGA
TAATCACTTTCGGTAAGTGCAGCAGCTTTACGACGGCGACTCCCATCGGCAATTTCTATGACACCAGATA
CTCTTCGACCGAACGCCGGTGTCTGTTGACCAGTCAGTAGAAAAGAAGGGATGAGATCATCCAGTGCGTC
CTCAGTAAGCAGCTCCTGGTCACGTTCATTACCTGACCATACCCGAGAGGTCTTCTCAACACTATCACCC
CGGAGCACTTCAAGAGTAAACTTCACATCCCGACCACATACAGGCAAAGTAATGGCATTACCGCGAGCCA
TTACTCCTACGCGCGCAATTAACGAATCCACCATCGGGGCAGCTGGTGTCGATAACGAAGTATCTTCAAC
CGGTTGAGTATTGAGCGTATGTTTTGGAATAACAGGCGCACGCTTCATTATCTAATCTCCCAGCGTGGTT
TAATCAGACGATCGAAAATTTCATTGCAGACAGGTTCCCAAATAGAAAGAGCATTTCTCCAGGCACCAGT
TGAAGAGCGTTGATCAATGGCCTGTTCAAAAACAGTTCTCATCCGGATCTGACCTTTACCAACTTCATCC
GTTTCACGTACAACATTTTTTAGAACCATGCTTCCCCAGGCATCCCGAATTTGCTCCTCCATCCACGGGG
ACTGAGAGCCATTACTATTGCTGTATTTGGTAAGCAAAATACGTACATCAGGCTCGAACCCTTTAAGATC
AACGTTCTTGAGCAGATCACGAAGCATATCGAAAAACTGCAGTGCGGAGGTGTAGTCAAACAACTCAGCA
GGCGTGGGAACAATCAGCACATCAGCAGCACATACGACATTAATCGTGCCGATACCCAGGTTAGGCGCGC
TGTCAATAACTATGACATCATAGTCATGAGCAACAGTTTCAATGGCCAGTCGGAGCATCAGGTGTGGATC
GGTGGGCAGTTTACCTTCATCAAATTTGCCCATTAACTCAGTTTCAATACGGTGCAGAGCCAGACAGGAA
GGAATAATGTCAAGCCCCGGCCAGCAAGTGGGCTTTATTGCATAAGTGACATCGTCCTTTTCCCCAAGAT
AGAAAGGCAGGAGAGTGTCTTCTGCATGAATATGAAGATCTGGTACCCATCCGTGATACATTGAGGCTGT
TCCCTGGGGGTCGTTACCTTCCACGAGCAAAACACGTAGCCCCTTCAGAGCCAGATCCTGAGCAAGATGA
ACAGAAACTGAGGTTTTGTAAACGCCACCTTTATGGGCAGCAACCCCGATCACCGGTGGAAATACGTCTT
CAGCACGTCGCAATCGCGTACCAAACACATCACGCATATGATTAATTTGTTCAATTGTATAACCAACACG
TTGCTCAACCCGTCCTCGAATTTCCATATCCGGGTGCGGTAGTCGCCCTGCTTTCTCGGCATCTCTGATA
GCCTGAGAAGAAACCCCAACTAAATCCGCTGCTTCACCTATTCTCCAGCGCCGGGTTATTTTCCTCGCTT
CCGGGCTGTCATCATTAAACTGTGCAATGGCGATAGCCTTCGTCATTTCATGACCAGCGTTTATGCACTG
GTTAAGTGTTTCCATGAGTTTCATTCTGAACATCCTTTAATCATTGCTTTGCGTTTTTTTATTAAATCTT
GCAATTTACTGCAAAGCAACAACAAAATCGCAAAGTCATCAAAAAACCGCAAAGTTGTTTAAAATAAGAG
CAACACTACAAAAGGAGATAAGAAGAGCACATACCTCAGTCACTTATTATCACTAGCGCTCGCCGCAGCC
GTGTAACCGAGCATAGCGAGCGAACTGGCGAGGAAGCAAAGAAGAACTGTTCTGTCAGATAGCTCTTACG
CTCAGCGCAAGAAGAAATATCCACCGTGGGAAAAACTCCAGGTAGAGGTACACACGCGGATAGCCAATTC
AGAGTAATAAACTGTGATAATCAACCCTCATCAATGATGACGAACTAACCCCCGATATCAGGTCACATGA
CGAAGGGAAAGAGAAGGAAATCAACTGTGACAAACTGCCCTCAAATTTGGCTTCCTTAAAAATTACAGTT
CAAAAAGTATGAGAAAATCCATGCAGGCTGAAGGAAACAGCAAAACTGTGACAAATTACCCTCAGTAGGT
CAGAACAAATGTGACGAACCACCCTCAAATCTGTGACAGATAACCCTCAGACTATCCTGTCGTCATGGAA
GTGATATCGCGGAAGGAAAATACGATATGAGTCGTCTGGCGGCCTTTCTTTTTCTCAATGTATGAGAGGC
GCATTGGAGTTCTGCTGTTGATCTCATTAACACAGACCTGCAGGAAGCGGCGGCGGAAGTCAGGCATACG
CTGGTAACTTTGAGGCAGCTGGTAACGCTCTATGATCCAGTCGATTTTCAGAGAGACGATGCCTGAGCCA
TCCGGCTTACGATACTGACACAGGGATTCGTATAAACGCATGGCATACGGATTGGTGATTTCTTTTGTTT
CACTAAGCCGAAACTGCGTAAACCGGTTCTGTAACCCGATAAAGAAGGGAATGAGATATGGGTTGATATG
TACACTGTAAAGCCCTCTGGATGGACTGTGCGCACGTTTGATAAACCAAGGAAAAGATTCATAGCCTTTT
TCATCGCCGGCATCCTCTTCAGGGCGATAAAAAACCACTTCCTTCCCCGCGAAACTCTTCAATGCCTGCC
GTATATCCTTACTGGCTTCCGCAGAGGTCAATCCGAATATTTCAGCATATTTAGCAACATGGATCTCGCA
GATACCGTCATGTTCCTGTAGGGTGCCATCAGATTTTCTGATCTGGTCAACGAACAGATACAGCATACGT
TTTTGATCCCGGGAGAGACTATATGCCGCCTCAGTGAGGTCGTTTGACTGGACGATTCGCGGGCTATTTT
TACGTTTCTTGTGATTGATAACCGCTGTTTCCGCCATGACAGATCCATGTGAAGTGTGACAAGTTTTTAG
ATTGTCACACTAAATAAAAAAGAGTCAATAAGCAGGGATAACTTTGTGAAAAAACAGCTTCTTCTGAGGG
CAATTTGTCACAGGGTTAAGGGCAATTTGTCACAGACAGGACTGTCATTTGAGGGTGATTTGTCACACTG
AAAGGGCAATTTGTCACAACACCTTCTCTAGAACCAGCATGGATAAAGGCCTACAAGGCGCTCTAAAAAA
GAAGATCTAAAAACTATAAAAAAAATAATTATAAAAATATCCCCGTGGATAAGTGGATAACCCCAAGGGA
AGTTTTTTCAGGCATCGTGTGTAAGCAGAATATATAAGTGCTGTTCCCTGGTGCTTCCTCGCTCACTCGA
CCGGGAGGGTTCGAGAAGGGGGGGCACCCCCCTTCGGCGTGCGCGGTCACGCGCACAGGGCGCAGCCCTG
GTTAAAAACAAGGTTTATAAATATTGGTTTAAAAGCAGGTTAAAAGACAGGTTAGCGGTGGCCGAAAAAC
GGGCGGAAACCCTTGCAAATGCTGGATTTTCTGCCTGTGGACAGCCCCTCAAATGTCAATAGGTGCGCCC
CTCATCTGTCAGCACTCTGCCCCTCAAGTGTCAAGGATCGCGCCCCTCATCTGTCAGTAGTCGCGCCCCT
CAAGTGTCAATACCGCAGGGCACTTATCCCCAGGCTTGTCCACATCATCTGTGGGAAACTCGCGTAAAAT
CAGGCGTTTTCGCCGATTTGCGAGGCTGGCCAGCTCCACGTCGCCGGCCGAAATCGAGCCTGCCCCTCAT
CTGTCAACGCCGCGCCGGGTGAGTCGGCCCCTCAAGTGTCAACGTCCGCCCCTCATCTGTCAGTGAGGGC
CAAGTTTTCCGCGAGGTATCCACAACGCCGGCGGCCGCGGTGTCTCGCACACGGCTTCGACGGCGTTTCT
GGCGCGTTTGCAGGGCCATAGACGGCCGCCAGCCCAGCGGCGAGGGCAACCAGCCAGATCCGAAAACCCC
AAGTTACGGATCTGAGGGCTTCGCCCTGTCGCTCAACTGCGGCGAGCACTACTGGCTGTAAAAGGACAGA
CCACATCATGGTTCTGTGTTCATTAGGTTGTTCTGTCCATTGCTGACATAATCCGCTCCACTTCAACGTA
ACACCGCACGAAGATTTCTATTGTTCCTGAAGGCATATTCAAATCGTTTTCGTTACCGCTTGCAGGCATC
ATGACAGAACACTACTTCCTATAAACGCTACACAGGCTCCTGAGATTAATAATGCGGATCTCTACGATAA
TGGGAGATTTTCCCGACTGTTTCGTTCGCTTCTCAGTGGATAACAGCCAGCTTCTCTGTTTAACAGACAA
AAACAGCATATCCACTCAGTTCCACATTTCCATATAAAGGCCAAGGCATTTATTCTCAGGATAATTGTTT
CAGCATCGCAACCGCATCAGACTCCGGCATCGCAAACTGCACCCGGTGCCGGGCAGCCACATCCAGCGCA
AAAACCTTCGTGTAGACTTCCGTTGAACTGATGGACTTATGTCCCATCAGGCTTTGCAGAACTTTCAGCG
GTATACCGGCATACAGCATGTGCATCGCATAGGAATGGCGGAACGTATGTGGTGTGACCGGAACAGAGAA
CGTCACACCGTCAGCAGCAGCGGCGGCAACCGCCTCCCCAATCCAGGTCCTGACCGTTCTGTCCGTCACT
TCCCAGATCCGCGCTTTCTCTGTCCTTCCTGTGCGACGGTTACGCCGCTCCATGAGCTTATCGCGAATAA
ATACCTGTGACGGAAGATCACTTCGCAGAATAAATAAATCCTGGTGTCCCTGTTGATACCGGGAAGCCCT
GGGCCAACTTTTGGCGAAAATGAGACGTTGATCGGCACGTAAGAGGTTCCAACTTTCACCATAATGAAAT
AAGATCACTACCGGACGAGGGTGCCGCGACAGCCGGGCGGGAGGACCCGCGCGACGAGCGGTTCGCCCGG
CGGGACCGGCACCAGACGGTGTCGCTGAACGAGGCGTTCAAGGGCTGCGGGACCCGGCTCACTGCCGGGA
CGGCCGAGCTGATGTGGAAGCCGGGCGAGGCGACGTGGGGCAACACGTGCCGCTGCAACAACGTCCACAC
CTGCCCGTGGTGCATGAGCCGCATCCTGGCCGTACGGGGCTCGAACGTGCAGCTCGCCGCCGACGGTCTC
GCGGACGCCGGGTACGGGCTGCACCTTGGCACGAACACGTTGCGCCACTTCGAGCGCATGGCGTTCGGCA
CCGTCCGCAAGGGAATGCGGCACGGCCTGGTCGCGGTCTTGCACGACGGCTGGAAGGGCGCGTACGGCTC
GTCCGGCCGCCGCTGGCGCACGATGCGCGACGACTTCGGGATCATCGGCTACGAGCGGGCCTTCGAGGAC
ACCTTCGGCTGGGGCTCCGGCTGGCACCTGCACTGGCACACGCTCTGGGTCACCCGCGAGGTGCTCGGCC
CGGACGCCCAGGCCGCGTTCCGCGACGCACTCGCCGGAGCCTGGGCCGCCGGGGTCGAATCCGCGGGCGG
CTACACCGTCAGCGAGACGTGCGACCGGCCCGGTTGCTCCTGTGAGGGCAAGGGCCACGGCACCGACGTG
CGCCCACTCAACGGCGCGGACGCCGCTGACGGCGATGCGGGCAAGCAGGCCCGCTACCTCTACAAGGACG
GCGACAAGACCAAGGGCGGCGTCGCCAAGATCGGCCTGGAGCTGGCCGGACAGAACTTCAAGGCCGGTCG
CGGCGACGACCGCATGGGACCGCTCGACCTGGGCGACGCGGCGGCCGCCGAGCTGCAGCGGCTTCGTCGG
CCCGGCCCGTTCGTCGAGAAGTACCGCGAGCGCGAGTTCGGCGTCTTCCAGGTCCGCAAGCACTACCGGT
CGCAGAACCTGAACCGGCTGATCAAGGAACTCGGCATCCAGCAGGACGTCCGCACCGAGGAGGAGATCAC
CGACGACACCGAGGGCCTGGTCGCCATCGCGGTCATCCCGGCCTACATCTGGTACCGATACATCGCCCGC
GTCGCCGGACGTCGCCTCGACCTCATCAAGGTCGCCGAGACGTACGGCCTACCGGGCGTCCGGCGGCTCG
TCGAGTCCTGGGGCCTGGTGTGGGGCAAGGACGTCCTGGACCCGCCCGCCCCGGAAGCGCCGGCCGCGCC
GGGCGACCTTGACGCTGACCAGATGAGGTTCGAGGTCATGTCCGAGGAGGAAGCTGCTTTCCGCGAGGCG
CGCCGGAAGGCCAACGAGGCCCGCACGGAGGAGCTGGCCGCTTCGCTCGACCGAGTGCGTCAGCCGAAGA
AGGAGGCGATCCGCCCGACGATCAGCCTTCGGAAGCGCCTGAAGCCGAAGCCGGTCACCGTCGACGTCAA
GACTCCCCCGCCCGGCGCCGCGTCGCCCGTGTGCCGCCGCTGCAAGGGCAAGCTCGCCCCGGTACTCCAG
CCCTGGGGCCAGCACCCCGGAGACTGCCTCCGCGTCGACACAGCGGTCGCGTAGGGCCGCTGAGGGACCG
CCATGAGACCGCCACCCCGGACATCCGGGTGGCGGTCTCATGGCGGTCCCGGCGCGAAAGCCGAGGGTCT
GCCTGCCGTGAGGTGGCCGGCGGACCTGGGTTACTGCTGGAATCCCGCGCCCAGTCCGAGCGTCCGCCGG
CGCTTTTCACCTGGCTCCGGGTGCTCGTCGATGAGCACCAGGCCGTCGACGACGACGCGTCCGCCTGCCT
GCTTTTGGCCGGCGGGCCGGGCCGCGGTTGTCCGCCGGGTCGGACCGGTCCCTTGGTCGACCGATGCCTC
GGCCACGACGATGCTGGGCCCGAAGCGGTACGCGACCCGTGCCGGGCCGCAGCGGATCGCGGCAGCAGGA
GCTCCCCGCCCGCCACGGCTGGCTGGATGGTCGCCTCACGCGCCCGCAGGGGTGACGGCGTGGGTGCGGC
GGTCAGCCCCGTGATCGGGCGTCAGACGGCCGCTGAGGGACCGCGACCACCCCTCCCTTCCCGCCTGCCG
TCTTTCACCGCCCGGCCGGTCCGCAGACGCCGTACGGCCAGGCCACGGAGGATTACGGGCAGATGGCGCC
CACCCGGCACCCGGGCTGGGGCACCCTGGACAGCACGAAGGTCCGCCCCACTCACCGGGGCGGGCCTTCG
CGTTGAGCTAGAGTTCCCGCCAGCCTCGCAGAGCAGGATTCCCGTTGAGCACCGCCAGGTGCGAATAAGG
GACAGTGAAGAAGGAACACCCGCTCGCGGGTGGGCCTACTTCACCTATCCTGCCCGGCTGACGCCGTTGG
ATACACCAAGGAAAGTCTACACGAACCCTTTGGCAAAATCCTGTATATCGTGCGAAAAAGGATGGATATA
CCGAAAAAATCGCTATAATGACCCCGAAGCAGGGTTATGCAGCGGAAAATGCAGCTCACGGTAACTGATG
CCGTATTTGCAGTACCAGCGTACGGCCCACAGAATGATGTCACGCTGAAAATGCCGGCCTTTGAATGGGT
TCATGTGCAGCTCCATAAGCAAAAGGGGATGATAAGTTTATCACCACCGACTTGTAGGCTGGAGCTGCTT
CGATTTAAATAATACTTGACATATCACTGTGATTCACATATAATATGCGCAGGTTGGCTGACAAAGTGCG
TAGGATGACTGTACTACAATCAAAAAAATAATAAGAAGGTAAATCATGACCCAGGAGTCCCTGCTGCTGC
TGGACCGCATCGACAGCGACGACAGCTACGCGAGCCTGCGCAGCGACCAGGAGTTCTGGGAGCCGCTCGC
CCGCCGCGCGCTGGAAGAGCTGGGCCTGCCGGTCCCGCCGGTGCTGCGCGTGCCGGGTGAGTCCACCAAC
CCGGTGCTGGTGGGCGAGCCGGACCCGGTCATCAAGCTGTTCGGGGAGCACTGGTGCGGCCCGGAGAGCC
TGGCGAGCGAGAGCGAGGCGTACGCGGTGCTGGCCGACGCCCCGGTCCCGGTGCCGCGCCTGCTGGGTCG
CGGCGAGCTGCGCCCAGGCACGGGTGCCTGGCCGTGGCCGTACCTGGTGATGTCCCGCATGACGGGCACC
ACGTGGCGCAGCGCGATGGACGGCACCACCGACCGCAACGCCCTGCTGGCCCTGGCGCGCGAACTGGGTC
GCGTCCTGGGTCGCCTGCATCGCGTCCCGCTGACCGGCAACACGGTGCTGACCCCGCACTCCGAAGTGTT
CCCGGAGCTGCTGCGCGAGCGCCGCGCCGCCACCGTCGAGGACCACCGGGGCTGGGGCTACCTGAGCCCG
CGCCTGCTGGACCGCCTGGAAGACTGGCTGCCGGACGTCGACACGCTGCTGGCGGGTCGCGAGCCGCGCT
TCGTGCACGGCGACCTGCACGGCACCAACATCTTCGTCGACCTGGCGGCCACCGAGGTCACCGGCATCGT
CGACTTCACGGACGTGTACGCCGGTGACTCCCGCTACTCCCTGGTCCAGCTTCATCTGAACGCCTTCCGC
GGTGACCGCGAGATCCTGGCGGCGCTGCTGGACGGTGCGCAGTGGAAGCGCACCGAGGACTTCGCGCGCG
AGCTGCTGGCCTTCACGTTCCTCCACGACTTCGAGGTCTTCGAAGAAACCCCGCTGGACCTGAGCGGCTT
CACCGACCCGGAAGAACTGGCGCAGTTCCTGTGGGGTCCGCCGGACACGGCGCCGGGCGCGTGATAAGAT
AGCTCATGAGCGGAGAACGAGATGACGTTGGAGGGGCAAGGTCGCGCTGATTGCTGGGGCAACACGTGGA
GCGGATCGGGGATTGTCTTTCTTCAGCTCGCTGATGATATGCTGACGCTCAATGCCGTGATGGAGCTGCA
CATGAACCGTTTAAACCTGCGGCGAGCGGTATCAGCTCACTCAAAGGCGGTAATACGGTTATCCACAGAA
TCAGGGGATAACGCAGGAAAGAACATGTGAGCAAAAGGCCAGCAAAAGGCCAGGAACCGTAAAAAGGCCG
CGTTGCTGGCGTTTTTCCATAGGCTCCGCCCCCCTGACGAGCATCACAAAAATCGACGCTCAAGTCAGAG
GTGGCGAAACCCGACAGGACTATAAAGATACCAGGCGTTTCCCCCTGGAAGCTCCCTCGTGCGCTCTCCT
GTTCCGACCCTGCCGCTTACCGGATACCTGTCCGCCTTTCTCCCTTCGGGAAGCGTGGCGCTTTCTCATA
GCTCACGCTGTAGGTATCTCAGTTCGGTGTAGGTCGTTCGCTCCAAGCTGGGCTGTGTGCACGAACCCCC
CGTTCAGCCCGACCGCTGCGCCTTATCCGGTAACTATCGTCTTGAGTCCAACCCGGTAAGACACGACTTA
TCGCCACTGGCAGCAGCCACTGGTAACAGGATTAGCAGAGCGAGGTATGTAGGCGGTGCTACAGAGTTCT
TGAAGTGGTGGCCTAACTACGGCTACACTAGAAGAACAGTATTTGGTATCTGCGCTCTGCTGAAGCCAGT
TACCTTCGGAAAAAGAGTTGGTAGCTCTTGATCCGGCAAACAAACCACCGCTGGTAGCGGTGGTTTTTTT
GTTTGCAAGCAGCAGATTACGCGCAGAAAAAAAGGATCTCAAGAAGATCCTTTGATCTTTTCTACGGGGT
CTGACGCTCAGTGGAACGAAAACTCACGTTAAGGGATTTTGGTCATGAGATTATCAAAAAGGATCTTCAC
CTAGATCCTTTTAAATTAAAAATGAAGTTTTAAATCAATCTAAAGTATATATGAGTAAACTTGGTCTGAC
AGTTACCAATGCTTAATCAGTGAGGCACCTATCTCAGCGATCTGTCTATTTCGTTCATCCATAGTTGCCT
GACTCCCCGTCGTGTAGATAACTACGATACGGGAGGGCTTACCATCTGGCCCCAGTGCTGCAATGATACC
GCGAGACCCACGCTCACCGGCTCCAGATTTATCAGCAATAAACCAGCCAGCCGGAAGGGCCGAGCGCAGA
AGTGGTCCTGCAACTTTATCCGCCTCCATCCAGTCTATTAATTGTTGCCGGGAAGCTAGAGTAAGTAGTT
CGCCAGTTAATAGTTTGCGCAACGTTGTTGCCATTGCTACAGGCATCGTGGTGTCACGCTCGTCGTTTGG
TATGGCTTCATTCAGCTCCGGTTCCCAACGATCAAGGCGAGTTACATGATCCCCCATGTTGTGCAAAAAA
GCGGTTAGCTCCTTCGGTCCTCCGATCGTTGTCAGAAGTAAGTTGGCCGCAGTGTTATCACTCATGGTTA
TGGCAGCACTGCATAATTCTCTTACTGTCATGCCATCCGTAAGATGCTTTTCTGTGACTGGTGAGTACTC
AACCAAGTCATTCTGAGAATAGTGTATGCGGCGACCGAGTTGCTCTTGCCCGGCGTCAATACGGGATAAT
ACCGCGCCACATAGCAGAACTTTAAAAGTGCTCATCATTGGAAAACGTTCTTCGGGGCGAAAACTCTCAA
GGATCTTACCGCTGTTGAGATCCAGTTCGATGTAACCCACTCGTGCACCCAACTGATCTTCAGCATCTTT
TACTTTCACCAGCGTTTCTGGGTGAGCAAAAACAGGAAGGCAAAATGCCGCAAAAAAGGGAATAAGGGCG
ACACGGAAATGTTGAATACTCATACTCTTCCTTTTTCAATATTATTGAAGCATTTATCAGGGTTATTGTC
TCATGAGCGGATACATATTTGAATGTATTTAGAAAAATAAACAAATAGGGGTTCCGCGCACATTTCCCCG
AAAAGTGCCACCTGACGTCTAAGAAACCATTATTATCATGACATTAACCTATAAAAATAGGCGTATCACG
TTTAAACTCTCACGCTGATAGTCTGATC
